>Addgene plasmid #113090 | PAK4-3'UTR-BS1 | addgene full sequence | sequence record 216986 | Addgene NGS Result
CCTTACGCATCTGTGCGGTATTTCACACCGCATACGCGGATCTGCGCAGCACCATGGCCTGAAATAACCT
CTGAAAGAGGAACTTGGTTAGGTACCTTCTGAGGCGGAAAGAACCAGCTGTGGAATGTGTGTCAGTTAGG
GTGTGGAAAGTCCCCAGGCTCCCCAGCAGGCAGAAGTATGCAAAGCATGCATCTCAATTAGTCAGCAACC
AGGTGTGGAAAGTCCCCAGGCTCCCCAGCAGGCAGAAGTATGCAAAGCATGCATCTCAATTAGTCAGCAA
CCATAGTCCCGCCCCTAACTCCGCCCATCCCGCCCCTAACTCCGCCCAGTTCCGCCCATTCTCCGCCCCA
TGGCTGACTAATTTTTTTTATTTATGCAGAGGCCGAGGCCGCCTCGGCCTCTGAGCTATTCCAGAAGTAG
TGAGGAGGCTTTTTTGGAGGCCTAGGCTTTTGCAAAAAGCTTGATTCTTCTGACACAACAGTCTCGAACC
AAAGGCTGGAGCCACCATGGCTTCCAAGGTGTACGACCCCGAGCAACGCAAACGCATGATCACTGGGCCT
CAGTGGTGGGCTCGCTGCAAGCAAATGAACGTGCTGGACTCCTTCATCAACTACTATGATTCCGAGAAGC
ACGCCGAGAACGCCGTGATTTTTCTGCATGGTAACGCTGCCTCCAGCTACCTGTGGAGGCACGTCGTGCC
TCACATCGAGCCCGTGGCTAGATGCATCATCCCTGATCTGATCGGAATGGGTAAGTCCGGCAAGAGCGGG
AATGGCTCATATCGCCTCCTGGATCACTACAAGTACCTCACCGCTTGGTTCGAGCTGCTGAACCTTCCAA
AGAAAATCATCTTTGTGGGCCACGACTGGGGGGCTTGTCTGGCCTTTCACTACTCCTACGAGCACCAAGA
CAAGATCAAGGCCATCGTCCATGCTGAGAGTGTCGTGGACGTGATCGAGTCCTGGGACGAGTGGCCTGAC
ATCGAGGAGGATATCGCCCTGATCAAGAGCGAAGAGGGCGAGAAAATGGTGCTTGAGAATAACTTCTTCG
TCGAGACCATGCTCCCAAGCAAGATCATGCGGAAACTGGAGCCTGAGGAGTTCGCTGCCTACCTGGAGCC
ATTCAAGGAGAAGGGCGAGGTTAGACGGCCTACCCTCTCCTGGCCTCGCGAGATCCCTCTCGTTAAGGGA
GGCAAGCCCGACGTCGTCCAGATTGTCCGCAACTACAACGCCTACCTTCGGGCCAGCGACGATCTGCCTA
AGATGTTCATCGAGTCCGACCCTGGGTTCTTTTCCAACGCTATTGTCGAGGGAGCTAAGAAGTTCCCTAA
CACCGAGTTCGTGAAGGTGAAGGGCCTCCACTTCAGCCAGGAGGACGCTCCAGATGAAATGGGTAAGTAC
ATCAAGAGCTTCGTGGAGCGCGTGCTGAAGAACGAGCAGACCGGTGGTGGGAGCGGAGGTGGCGGATCAG
GTGGCGGAGGCTCCGGAGGGATTGAACAAGATGGATTGCACGCAGGTTCTCCGGCCGCTTGGGTGGAGAG
GCTATTCGGCTATGACTGGGCACAACAGACAATCGGCTGCTCTGATGCCGCCGTGTTCCGGCTGTCAGCG
CAGGGGCGCCCGGTTCTTTTTGTCAAGACCGACCTGTCCGGTGCCCTGAATGAACTGCAGGACGAGGCAG
CGCGGCTATCGTGGCTGGCCACGACGGGCGTTCCTTGCGCAGCTGTGCTCGACGTTGTCACTGAAGCGGG
AAGGGACTGGCTGCTATTGGGCGAAGTGCCGGGGCAGGATCTCCTGTCATCTCACCTTGCTCCTGCCGAG
AAAGTATCCATCATGGCTGATGCAATGCGGCGGCTGCATACGCTTGATCCGGCTACCTGCCCATTCGACC
ACCAAGCGAAACATCGCATCGAGCGAGCACGTACTCGGATGGAAGCCGGTCTTGTCGATCAGGATGATCT
GGACGAAGAGCATCAGGGGCTCGCGCCAGCCGAACTGTTCGCCAGGCTCAAGGCGCGCATGCCCGACGGC
GAGGATCTCGTCGTGACCCATGGCGATGCCTGCTTGCCGAATATCATGGTGGAAAATGGCCGCTTTTCTG
GATTCATCGACTGTGGCCGGCTGGGTGTGGCGGACCGCTATCAGGACATAGCGTTGGCTACCCGTGATAT
TGCTGAAGAGCTTGGCGGCGAATGGGCTGACCGCTTCCTCGTGCTTTACGGTATCGCCGCTCCCGATTCG
CAGCGCATCGCCTTCTATCGCCTTCTTGACGAGTTCTTCTGAGCGGGACTCTGGGGTTCGAAATGACCGA
CCAAGCGACGCCCAACCTGCCATCACGATGGCCGCAATAAAATATCTTTATTTTCATTACATCTGTGTGT
TGGTTTTTTGTGTGAATCGATAGCGATAAGGATCCTCTTTGCGCTTGCGTTTTCCCTTGTCCAGATAGCC
CAGTAGCTGACATTCATCCGGGGTCAGCACCGTTTCTGCGGACTGGCTTTCTACGTAATGGTTTCTTAGA
CGTCAGGTGGCACTTTTCGGGGAAATGTGCGCGGAACCCCTATTTGTTTATTTTTCTAAATACATTCAAA
TATGTATCCGCTCATGAGACAATAACCCTGATAAATGCTTCAATAATATTGAAAAAGGAAGAGTATGAGT
ATTCAACATTTCCGTGTCGCCCTTATTCCCTTTTTTGCGGCATTTTGCCTTCCTGTTTTTGCTCACCCAG
AAACGCTGGTGAAAGTAAAAGATGCTGAAGATCAGTTGGGTGCACGAGTGGGTTACATCGAACTGGATCT
CAACAGCGGTAAGATCCTTGAGAGTTTTCGCCCCGAAGAACGTTTTCCAATGATGAGCACTTTCAAAGTT
CTGCTATGTGGCGCGGTATTATCCCGTATTGACGCCGGGCAAGAGCAACTCGGTCGCCGCATACACTATT
CTCAGAATGACTTGGTTGAGTACTCACCAGTCACAGAAAAGCATCTTACGGATGGCATGACAGTAAGAGA
ATTATGCAGTGCTGCCATAACCATGAGTGATAACACTGCGGCCAACTTACTTCTGACAACTATCGGAGGA
CCGAAGGAGCTAACCGCTTTTTTGCACAACATGGGGGATCATGTAACTCGCCTTGATCGTTGGGAACCGG
AGCTGAATGAAGCCATACCAAACGACGAGCGTGACACCACGATGCCTGTAGCAATGGCAACAACGTTGCG
CAAACTATTAACTGGCGAACTACTTACTCTAGCTTCCCGGCAACAATTAATAGACTGGATGGAGGCGGAT
AAAGTTGCAGGACCACTTCTGCGCTCGGCCCTTCCGGCTGGCTGGTTTATTGCTGATAAATCTGGAGCCG
GTGAGCGTGGGTCTCGCGGTATCATTGCAGCACTGGGGCCAGATGGTAAGCCCTCCCGTATCGTAGTTAT
CTACACGACGGGGAGTCAGGCAACTATGGATGAACGAAATAGACAGATCGCTGAGATAGGTGCCTCACTG
ATTAAGCATTGGTAATTCGAAATGACCGACCAAGCGACGCCCAACCGGTATCAGCTCACTCAAAGGCGGT
AATACGGTTATCCACAGAATCAGGGGATAACGCAGGAAAGAACATGTGAGCAAAAGGCCAGCAAAAGGCC
AGGAACCGTAAAAAGGCCGCGTTGCTGGCGTTTTTCCATAGGCTCCGCCCCCCTGACGAGCATCACAAAA
ATCGACGCTCAAGTCAGAGGTGGCGAAACCCGACAGGACTATAAAGATACCAGGCGTTTCCCCCTGGAAG
CTCCCTCGTGCGCTCTCCTGTTCCGACCCTGCCGCTTACCGGATACCTGTCCGCCTTTCTCCCTTCGGGA
AGCGTGGCGCTTTCTCATAGCTCACGCTGTAGGTATCTCAGTTCGGTGTAGGTCGTTCGCTCCAAGCTGG
GCTGTGTGCACGAACCCCCCGTTCAGCCCGACCGCTGCGCCTTATCCGGTAACTATCGTCTTGAGTCCAA
CCCGGTAAGACACGACTTATCGCCACTGGCAGCAGCCACTGGTAACAGGATTAGCAGAGCGAGGTATGTA
GGCGGTGCTACAGAGTTCTTGAAGTGGTGGCCTAACTACGGCTACACTAGAAGGACAGTATTTGGTATCT
GCGCTCTGCTGAAGCCAGTTACCTTCGGAAAAAGAGTTGGTAGCTCTTGATCCGGCAAACAAACCACCGC
TGGTAGCGGTGGTTTTTTTGTTTGCAAGCAGCAGATTACGCGCAGAAAAAAAGGATTTCAAGAAGATCCT
TTGATCTTTTCTACGGGGTCTGACGCTCAGTGGAACGAAAACTCACGTTAAGGGATTTTGGTCATGAGAT
TATCAAAAAGGATCTTCACCTAGATCCTTTTATAGTCCGGAAATACAGGAACGCACGCTGGATGGCCCTT
CGCTGGGATGGTGAAACCATGAAAAATGGCAGCTTCAGTGGATTAAGTGGGGGTAATGTGGCCTGTACCC
TCTGGTTGCATAGGTATTCATACGGTTAAAATTTATCAGGCGCGATTGCGGCAGTTTTTCGGGTGGTTTG
TTGCCATTTTTACCTGTCTGCTGCCGTGATCGCGCTGAACGCGTTTTAGCGGTGCGTACAATTAAGGGAT
TATGGTAAATCCACTTACTGTCTGCCCTCGTAGCCATCGAGATAAACCGCAGTACTCCGGCCACGATGCG
TCCGGCGTAGAGGATCGAGATCTACCGGGTAGGGGAGGCGCTTTTCCCAAGGCAGTCTGGAGCATGCGCT
TTAGCAGCCCCGCTGGGCACTTGGCGCTACACAAGTGGCCTCTGGCCTCGCACACATTCCACATCCACCG
GTAGGCGCCAACCGGCTCCGTTCTTTGGTGGCCCCTTCGCGCCACCTTCTACTCCTCCCCTAGTCAGGAA
GTTCCCCCCCGCCCCGCAGCTCGCGTCGTGCAGGACGTGACAAATGGAAGTAGCACGTCTCACTAGTCTC
GTGCAGATGGACAGCACCGCTGAGCAATGGAAGCGGGTAGGCCTTTGGGGCAGCGGCCAATAGCAGCTTT
GCTCCTTCGCTTTCTGGGCTCAGAGGCTGGGAAGGGGTGGGTCCGGGGGCGGGCTCAGGGGCGGGCTCAG
GGGCGGGGCGGGCGCCCGAAGGTCCTCCGGAGGCCCGGCATTCTGCACGCTTCAAAAGCGCACGTCTGCC
GCGCTGTTCTCCTCTTCCTCATCTCCGGGCCTTTCGACCTGCAGCCCAAGCTTGGCAATCCGGTACTGTT
GGTAAAGCCACCATGGAAGATGCCAAAAACATTAAGAAGGGCCCAGCGCCATTCTACCCACTCGAAGACG
GGACCGCCGGCGAGCAGCTGCACAAAGCCATGAAGCGCTACGCCCTGGTGCCCGGCACCATCGCCTTTAC
CGACGCACATATCGAGGTGGACATTACCTACGCCGAGTACTTCGAGATGAGCGTTCGGCTGGCAGAAGCT
ATGAAGCGCTATGGGCTGAATACAAACCATCGGATCGTGGTGTGCAGCGAGAATAGCTTGCAGTTCTTCA
TGCCCGTGTTGGGTGCCCTGTTCATCGGTGTGGCTGTGGCCCCAGCTAACGACATCTACAACGAGCGCGA
GCTGCTGAACAGCATGGGCATCAGCCAGCCCACCGTCGTATTCGTGAGCAAGAAAGGGCTGCAAAAGATC
CTCAACGTGCAAAAGAAGCTACCGATCATACAAAAGATCATCATCATGGATAGCAAGACCGACTACCAGG
GCTTCCAAAGCATGTACACCTTCGTGACTTCCCATTTGCCACCCGGCTTCAACGAGTACGACTTCGTGCC
CGAGAGCTTCGACCGGGACAAAACCATCGCCCTGATCATGAACAGTAGTGGCAGTACCGGATTGCCCAAG
GGCGTAGCCCTACCGCACCGCACCGCTTGTGTCCGATTCAGTCATGCCCGCGACCCCATCTTCGGCAACC
AGATCATCCCCGACACCGCTATCCTCAGCGTGGTGCCATTTCACCACGGCTTCGGCATGTTCACCACGCT
GGGCTACTTGATCTGCGGCTTTCGGGTCGTGCTCATGTACCGCTTCGAGGAGGAGCTATTCTTGCGCAGC
TTGCAAGACTATAAGATTCAATCTGCCCTGCTGGTGCCCACACTATTTAGCTTCTTCGCTAAGAGCACTC
TCATCGACAAGTACGACCTAAGCAACTTGCACGAGATCGCCAGCGGCGGGGCGCCGCTCAGCAAGGAGGT
AGGTGAGGCCGTGGCCAAACGCTTCCACCTACCAGGCATCCGCCAGGGCTACGGCCTGACAGAAACAACC
AGCGCCATTCTGATCACCCCCGAAGGGGACGACAAGCCTGGCGCAGTAGGCAAGGTGGTGCCCTTCTTCG
AGGCTAAGGTGGTGGACTTGGACACCGGTAAGACACTGGGTGTGAACCAGCGCGGCGAGCTGTGCGTCCG
TGGCCCCATGATCATGAGCGGCTACGTTAACAACCCCGAGGCTACAAACGCTCTCATCGACAAGGACGGC
TGGCTGCACAGCGGCGACATCGCCTACTGGGACGAGGACGAGCACTTCTTCATCGTGGACCGGCTGAAGA
GCCTGATCAAATACAAGGGCTACCAGGTAGCCCCAGCCGAACTGGAGAGCATCCTGCTGCAACACCCCAA
CATCTTCGACGCCGGGGTCGCCGGCCTGCCCGACGACGATGCCGGCGAGCTGCCCGCCGCAGTCGTCGTG
CTGGAACACGGTAAAACCATGACCGAGAAGGAGATCGTGGACTATGTGGCCAGCCAGGTTACAACCGCCA
AGAAGCTGCGCGGTGGTGTTGTGTTCGTGGACGAGGTGCCTAAAGGACTGACCGGCAAGTTGGACGCCCG
CAAGATCCGCGAGATTCTCATTAAGGCCAAGAAGGGCGGCAAGATCGCCGTGTAATTCTAGTTGTTTAAA
CCCTTCCCCTCAACCAAAGAGCCCCCCGGGTCACCCCCGCCCCACTGAGGCCAGTAGGGGGCCAGGCCTC
CCACTCCTCCCAGCCCGGGAGATGCTCCGCGTGGCACCACCCTCCTTGCTGGGGGTAGATGAGACCCTAC
TACTGAACTCCAGTTTTGATCTCGTGACTTTTAGAAAAACACAGGGACTCGTGGGAGCAAGCGAGGCTCC
CAGGACCCCCACCCTCTGGGACAGGCCCTCCCCCATGTTCTTCTGTCTCCAGGAAGGGCAGCGGCCCTCC
CATCACTGGAAGTCTGCAGTGGGGGTCGCTGGGGGTGGAGAGAACACTAAGAGGTGAACATGTATGAGTG
TGTGCACGCGTGTGAGTGTGCATGTGTGTGTGTGCAAAGGTCCAGCCACCCCGTCCTCCAGCCTGCAAGG
GGTGTCTGGCGCCTTGCCTGACACCCAGCCCCCTCTCCCCCTGAGCCATTGTGGGGGTCGATCATGAATG
TCCGAAGAGTGGCCGAGCTCGCTAGCCTCGAGTCTAGAGTCGACCTGCAGGCATGCAAGCTGATCCGGCT
GCTAACAAAGCCCGAAAGGAAGCTGAGTTGGCTGCTGCCACCGCTGAGCAATAACTAGCATAACCCCTTG
GGGCGGCCGCTTCGAGCAGACATGATAAGATACATTGATGAGTTTGGACAAACCACAACTAGAATGCAGT
GAAAAAAATGCTTTATTTGTGAAATTTGTGATGCTATTGCTTTATTTGTAACCATTATAAGCTGCAATAA
ACAAGTTAACAACAACAATTGCATTCATTTTATGTTTCAGGTTCAGGGGGAGATGTGGGAGGTTTTTTTA
AGCAAGTAAAACCTCTACAAATGTGGTAAAATCGAATTTTAACAAAATATTAACGCTTACAATTTCCTGA
TGCGGTATTTTCT
Features (pLannotate 1.2.2; 18 found; start..end, strand, type, name):
     99..456     +  promoter       SV40 promoter: SV40 enhancer and early promoter
    507..1439    +  CDS            hRluc: Renilla luciferase human codon-optimized
   1490..2282    +  CDS            NeoR/KanR (fragment): aminoglycoside phosphotransferase from Tn5; aph(3')-II (or nptII); confers resistance to neomycin, kanamycin, and G418 (Geneticin®)
   2346..2394    +  polyA_signal   poly(A) signal: synthetic polyadenylation signal
   2415..2507    -  CDS            tnpA (fragment): TN5P_ECOLX - Also known as tnp. Experimental evidence at protein level: Swiss-Prot protein existence level 1. Mediates transposition of transposon Tn5 by a 'cut and paste' mechanism. First, the monomeric transposase binds the 19 bp inverted DNA repeats flanking the transposon. Then, dimerization of the DNA- bound transposase creates a synaptic DNA complex. After nicking of the first DNA strand, excision of the transposon proceeds through a series of intermediates. The transposase then mediates the insertion of the transposon at a new site by strand transfer. The activity of the wild- type tran
   2550..2654    +  promoter       AmpR promoter: bla
   2655..3515    +  CDS            AmpR: β-lactamase; bla; confers resistance to ampicillin, carbenicillin, and related antibiotics
   3673..4261    -  rep_origin     ori: high-copy-number ColE1/pMB1/pBR322/pUC origin of replication
   4377..4660    +  misc_feature   cer region: ColE1-derived recombination site that helps to maintain plasmids as monomers
   4717..5216    +  promoter       PGK promoter: mouse phosphoglycerate kinase 1 promoter
   5263..6915    +  CDS            luciferase: firefly luciferase synthetic luc2 version of the luciferase gene
   7453..7481    +  misc_feature   MCS (fragment): pUC18/19 multiple cloning site
   7488..7537    +  CDS            SET1 (fragment): solubility-enhancement tag derived from T7 phage gene 10B
   7545..7564    +  terminator     T7 terminator (fragment): transcription terminator for bacteriophage T7 RNA polymerase
   7586..7707    -  polyA_signal   SV40 poly(A) signal: SV40 polyadenylation signal
   7730..7798    -  CDS            large T antigen (fragment): large T antigen from SV40 (simian virus 40)
   7803..7835    +  rep_origin     M13 ori (fragment): M13 bacteriophage origin of replication; arrow indicates direction of (+) strand synthesis
   7836..34      -  misc_feature   bom (fragment) (across the origin): basis of mobility region from pBR322
