[The description below was written by a language model from this plasmid's Addgene catalogue record and pLannotate feature annotations shown in this document.]
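Description:
PAK4-3'UTR-BS1 is a mammalian dual-luciferase reporter plasmid built on the Promega pmirGLO backbone and designed to test microRNA regulation of human p21-activated kinase 4 (PAK4). A roughly 0.5 kb fragment of the PAK4 3' untranslated region, containing the first predicted miR-199a-3p binding site and carrying no introduced mutations, was inserted by restriction cloning between DraI and SacI sites. The annotation leaves an unlabelled gap directly downstream of the firefly luciferase (luc2) coding sequence, of about the right size for this insert. This places the fragment in the 3' UTR of the luc2 transcript, which is driven by the PGK promoter and followed by residual polylinker sequence and an SV40 polyadenylation signal.

A second, independent cassette provides the internal control. The SV40 enhancer/early promoter drives humanized Renilla luciferase, followed by a neomycin/G418 resistance coding sequence and a synthetic poly(A) signal, an arrangement that could in principle also allow G418 selection in mammalian cells. In bacteria the plasmid is maintained through a high-copy ColE1/pUC-type origin and ampicillin resistance, with a cer region that helps keep plasmids monomeric. Several short annotated fragments (Tn5 transposase, SET1 tag, T7 terminator, large T antigen, M13 ori, bom) are probably backbone remnants or partial annotation matches rather than functional parts.

In use, the plasmid is transfected into cells while miR-199a-3p levels are manipulated. If the microRNA engages the cloned site, firefly luciferase output falls relative to Renilla, which normalizes for transfection efficiency. The record associates the construct with work showing that miR-199a-3p targets PAK4 in esophageal cancer cells.
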