Addgene plasmid #113090: PAK4-3'UTR-BS1
Purpose: Luciferase reporter containing PAK4 3' UTR with the first predicted MiR-199a-3p binding site
Depositing lab: James Donahue. Depositing organization: VA Medical Center - Baltimore. Publication: MiR-199a-3p decreases esophageal cancer cell proliferation by targeting p21 activated kinase 4. Phatak P, Burrows WM, Chesnick IE, Tulapurkar ME, Rao JN, Turner DJ, Hamburger AW, Wang JY, Donahue JM. Oncotarget. 2018 Jun 19;9(47):28391-28407. doi: 10.18632/oncotarget.25375. eCollection 2018 Jun 19. PubMed 29983868.
Backbone
  Vector backbone: pmirGLO Dual-Luciferase
  Backbone manufacturer: Promega
  Backbone size w/o insert (bp): 7350
  Total vector size (bp): 7853
  Vector type: Mammalian Expression, Luciferase
Growth in bacteria
  Bacterial resistance: Ampicillin, 100 μg/mL
  Growth temperature: 37°C
  Growth strain: DH5alpha
  Copy number: Unknown
Gene/Insert
  Gene/Insert name: p21 Activated kinase 4 (alt name: PAK4)
  Species: H. sapiens (human)
  Insert size (bp): 504
  Mutation: none
  GenBank ID: NM_001014834.2 NM_001014834.2
  Entrez Gene: PAK4
  Promoter: PGK
  Cloning method: Restriction Enzyme; 5′ cloning site DraI (not destroyed); 3′ cloning site SacI (not destroyed)
  Sequencing primers: 5′ ACACGGTAAAACCATGAC; 3′ GTCCAAACTCATCAATGTA
Terms and licenses: Academic/Nonprofit Terms; Industry Terms: Not Available to Industry
How to cite: PAK4-3'UTR-BS1 was a gift from James Donahue (Addgene plasmid # 113090 ; http://n2t.net/addgene:113090 ; RRID:Addgene_113090)
