>Addgene plasmid #113090 | PAK4-3'UTR-BS1 | depositor partial sequence | sequence record 213492 | Insert region sequence (Forward) with enzyme site
TTTAAACCCTTCCCCTCAACCAAAGAGCCCCCCGGGTCACCCCCGCCCCACTGAGGCCAGTAGGGGGCCA
GGCCTCCCACTCCTCCCAGCCCGGGAGATGCTCCGCGTGGCACCACCCTCCTTGCTGGGGGTAGATGAGA
CCCTACTACTGAACTCCAGTTTTGATCTCGTGACTTTTAGAAAAACACAGGGACTCGTGGGAGCAAGCGA
GGCTCCCAGGACCCCCACCCTCTGGGACAGGCCCTCCCCCATGTTCTTCTGTCTCCAGGAAGGGCAGCGG
CCCTCCCATCACTGGAAGTCTGCAGTGGGGGTCGCTGGGGGTGGAGAGAACACTAAGAGGTGAACATGTA
TGAGTGTGTGCACGCGTGTGAGTGTGCATGTGTGTGTGTGCAAAGGTCCAGCCACCCCGTCCTCCAGCCT
GCAAGGGGTGTCTGGCGCCTTGCCTGACACCCAGCCCCCTCTCCCCCTGAGCCATTGTGGGGGTCGATCA
TGAATGTCCGAAGAGTGGCCGAGCTC
